Addgene plasmid #191553: HI.fate.E
Purpose: Monitor HIV-1 fate
Depositing lab: Alon Herschhorn & Joseph Sodroski. Depositing organization: Dana-Farber Cancer Institute. Publication: Intra- and extra-cellular environments contribute to the fate of HIV-1 infection. Ratnapriya S, Harris M, Chov A, Herbert ZT, Vrbanac V, Deruaz M, Achuthan V, Engelman AN, Sodroski J, Herschhorn A. Cell Rep. 2021 Aug 31;36(9):109622. doi: 10.1016/j.celrep.2021.109622. PubMed 34469717.
Backbone
  Vector backbone: pNL4-3.HSA.R-E-
  Vector type: Lentiviral
Growth in bacteria
  Bacterial resistance: Ampicillin, 100 μg/mL
  Growth temperature: 30°C
  Growth strain: NEB Stable
  Copy number: High Copy
Gene/Insert
  Gene/Insert name: HIV-1 incomplete genome
  Species: Other
  Mutation: env-deleted + vpr mutation(s)
  Cloning method: Gibson Cloning
Terms and licenses: Academic/Nonprofit Terms; Industry Terms: Not Available to Industry
How to cite: HI.fate.E was a gift from Alon Herschhorn & Joseph Sodroski (Addgene plasmid # 191553 ; http://n2t.net/addgene:191553 ; RRID:Addgene_191553)
