[The description below was written by a language model from this plasmid's Addgene catalogue record and pLannotate feature annotations shown in this document.]
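Description:
HI.fate.E is a 16.3 kb HIV-1 proviral reporter plasmid built by Gibson cloning on the pNL4-3.HSA.R-E- backbone and catalogued as a lentiviral vector for monitoring the fate of HIV-1 infection. It is maintained in E. coli through a high-copy ColE1/pUC-type origin and an ampicillin resistance gene (β-lactamase with its own promoter). Short annotated remnants of rop, bom, lacZα and lacI, plus fragments matching human genes, probably reflect the pBR322-derived backbone and the cellular flanking DNA carried by NL4-3 clones.

The payload is an incomplete HIV-1 genome flanked by LTR sequences. It carries the Ψ packaging signal and the gag, pol, vif, tat and vpu reading frames. Vpr and env are annotated only as fragments, which agrees with the recorded env deletion and vpr mutation(s). Lacking a functional envelope, the virus should be limited to a single round of infection and would need an envelope glycoprotein supplied in trans, although the record does not describe how particles are produced.

Downstream of the env fragment lies an E2-Crimson far-red fluorescent protein coding sequence. It is followed by an internal cassette in which an EF-1α core promoter joined to an HTLV-1 LTR segment (a common composite constitutive promoter) precedes ZsGreen. An EGFP annotation then overlaps a nef fragment; the record does not explain its role, and it may or may not be an expressed reporter.

This layout suggests a dual-colour design. One reporter would depend on viral LTR-driven transcription and the other would be expressed constitutively, so productively infected cells could be told apart from transcriptionally silent ones. The record does not explicitly state which promoter drives E2-Crimson.
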