Features (pLannotate 1.2.2; 26 found; start..end, strand, type, name):
      1..466     +  LTR            3' LTR (fragment): 3' long terminal repeat (LTR) from HIV-1
    514..638     +  misc_feature   HIV-1 Ψ: packaging signal of human immunodeficiency virus type 1
    622..2121    +  CDS            gag (sequence partly withheld): GAG_HV1N5 - Experimental evidence at protein level: Swiss-Prot protein existence level 1. [p6-gag]: Plays a role in budding of the assembled particle by interacting with the host class E VPS proteins TSG101 and PDCD6IP/AIP1. From Human immunodeficiency virus type 1 group M subtype B (isolate NY5) (HIV-1).
   1917..4928    +  CDS            HIV-1 pol: pol protein from human immunodeficiency virus 1; pol
   4873..5448    +  CDS            vif: VIF_HV1N5 - Experimental evidence at protein level: Swiss-Prot protein existence level 1. Counteracts the innate antiviral activity of host APOBEC3F and APOBEC3G. Forms a complex with host APOBEC3F and APOBEC3G thus preventing the entry of these lethally hypermutating enzymes into progeny virions. Recruits an active E3 ubiquitin ligase complex composed of elongin BC, CUL5, and RBX2 to induce polyubiquitination of APOBEC3G and APOBEC3F. In turn, they are directed to the 26S proteasome for degradation. Vif interaction with APOBEC3G also blocks its cytidine deaminase activity in a proteasome-inde
   5470..5682    +  CDS            vpr (fragment): VPR_HV1N5 - Experimental evidence at protein level: Swiss-Prot protein existence level 1. During virus entry, plays a role in the transport of the viral pre-integration (PIC) complex to the host nucleus. This function is crucial for viral infection of non-dividing macrophages. May act directly at the nuclear pore complex, by binding nucleoporins phenylalanine-glycine (FG)-repeat regions. From Human immunodeficiency virus type 1 group M subtype B (isolate NY5) (HIV-1).
   5666..5881    +  CDS            tat (fragment): TAT_HV1H2 - Experimental evidence at protein level: Swiss-Prot protein existence level 1. Extracellular circulating Tat can be endocytosed by surrounding uninfected cells via the binding to several surface receptors such as CD26, CXCR4, heparan sulfate proteoglycans (HSPG) or LDLR. Neurons are rarely infected, but they internalize Tat via their LDLR. Through its interaction with nuclear HATs, Tat is potentially able to control the acetylation-dependent cellular gene expression. Modulates the expression of many cellular genes involved in cell survival, proliferation or in coding for cytokines o
   5897..6139    +  CDS            vpu: VPU_HV1B1 - Experimental evidence at protein level: Swiss-Prot protein existence level 1. Enhances virion budding by targeting host CD4 and Tetherin/BST2 to proteasome degradation. Degradation of CD4 prevents any unwanted premature interactions between viral Env and its host receptor CD4 in the endoplasmic reticulum. Degradation of antiretroviral protein Tetherin/BST2 is important for virion budding, as BST2 tethers new viral particles to the host cell membrane. Mechanistically, Vpu bridges either CD4 or BST2 to BTRC, a substrate recognition subunit of the Skp1/Cullin/F-box protein E3 ubiquiti
   6156..7391    +  CDS            env (fragment): ENV_HV1B1 - Experimental evidence at protein level: Swiss-Prot protein existence level 1. [Transmembrane protein gp41]: Acts as a class I viral fusion protein. Under the current model, the protein has at least 3 conformational states: pre-fusion native state, pre-hairpin intermediate state, and post-fusion hairpin state. During fusion of viral and target intracellular membranes, the coiled coil regions (heptad repeats) assume a trimer-of-hairpins structure, positioning the fusion peptide in close proximity to the C-terminal region of the ectodomain. The formation of this structure appears to d
   7414..8088    +  CDS            E2-Crimson: far-red noncytotoxic tetrameric variant of DsRed fluorescent protein (Strack et al., 2009) mammalian codon-optimized
   8134..8345    +  promoter       EF-1α core promoter: core promoter for human elongation factor EF-1α
   8358..8626    +  LTR            5' LTR (truncated): truncated 5' long terminal repeat (LTR) from human T-cell leukemia virus (HTLV) type 1
   8676..9368    +  CDS            ZsGreen: ZsGreen is a basic (constitutively fluorescent) green fluorescent protein published in 1999, derived from Zoanthus sp..
   9435..10154   +  CDS            EGFP: the original enhanced GFP (Yang et al., 1996) mammalian codon-optimized
  10094..10672   +  CDS            nef (fragment): NEF_HV1B1 - Experimental evidence at protein level: Swiss-Prot protein existence level 1. Extracellular Nef protein targets CD4(+) T-lymphocytes for apoptosis by interacting with CXCR4 surface receptors. From Human immunodeficiency virus type 1 group M subtype B (isolate BH10) (HIV-1).
  10797..10977   +  LTR            5' LTR (truncated): truncated 5' long terminal repeat (LTR) from HIV-1
  11151..11231   +  CDS            C8orf44 (fragment): CH044_HUMAN - Experimental evidence at transcript level: Swiss-Prot protein existence level 2. From Homo sapiens (Human).
  12024..12212   +  CDS            EEF1AKMT2 (fragment): EFMT2_HUMAN - Also known as C10orf138, METTL10 From Homo sapiens (Human).
  12551..12605   -  CDS            lacI (fragment): lac repressor; lacI; The lac repressor binds to the lac operator to inhibit transcription in E. coli. This inhibition can be relieved by adding lactose or isopropyl-β-D-thiogalactopyranoside (IPTG).
  12788..13376   -  rep_origin     ori: high-copy-number ColE1/pMB1/pBR322/pUC origin of replication
  13547..14407   -  CDS            AmpR: β-lactamase; bla; confers resistance to ampicillin, carbenicillin, and related antibiotics
  14408..14512   -  promoter       AmpR promoter: bla
  14607..14642   +  CDS            rop (fragment): Rop protein, which maintains plasmids at low copy number; rop
  14744..14843   +  misc_feature   bom (fragment): basis of mobility region from pBR322
  14849..14915   -  CDS            lacZα (fragment): LacZα fragment of β-galactosidase; lacZ fragment
  16072..16260   +  CDS            nef (fragment): NEF_HV1AN - Experimental evidence at protein level: Swiss-Prot protein existence level 1. Extracellular Nef protein targets CD4(+) T-lymphocytes for apoptosis by interacting with CXCR4 surface receptors. From Human immunodeficiency virus type 1 group O (isolate ANT70) (HIV-1).
>Addgene plasmid #191553 | HI.fate.E | addgene full sequence | sequence record 379931 | Addgene NGS Result
TAGAAGAGGCCAATGAAGGAGAGAACAACAGCTTGTTACACCCTATGAGCCAGCATGGGATGGAGGACCC
GGAGGGAGAAGTATTAGTGTGGAAGTTTGACAGCCTCCTAGCATTTCGTCACATGGCCCGAGAGCTGCAT
CCGGAGTACTACAAAGACTGCTGACATCGAGCTTTCTACAAGGGACTTTCCGCTGGGGACTTTCCAGGGA
GGTGTGGCCTGGGCGGGACTGGGGAGTGGCGAGCCCTCAGATGCTACATATAAGCAGCTGCTTTTTGCCT
GTACTGGGTCTCTCTGGTTAGACCAGATCTGAGCCTGGGAGCTCTCTGGCTAACTAGGGAACCCACTGCT
TAAGCCTCAATAAAGCTTGCCTTGAGTGCTCAAAGTAGTGTGTGCCCGTCTGTTGTGTGACTCTGGTAAC
TAGAGATCCCTCAGACCCTTTTAGTCAGTGTGGAAAATCTCTAGCAGTGGCGCCCGAACAGGGACTTGAA
AGCGAAAGTAAAGCCAGAGGAGATCTCTCGACGCAGGACTCGGCTTGCTGAAGCGCGCACGGCAAGAGGC
GAGGGGCGGCGACTGGTGAGTACGCCAAAAATTTTGACTAGCGGAGGCTAGAAGGAGAGAGATGGGTGCG
AGAGCGTCGGTATTAAGCGGGGGAGAATTAGATAAATGGGAAAAAATTCGGTTAAGGCCAGGGGGAAAGA
AACAATATAAACTAAAACATATAGTATGGGCAAGCAGGGAGCTAGAACGATTCGCAGTTAATCCTGGCCT
TTTAGAGACATCAGAAGGCTGTAGACAAATACTGGGACAGCTACAACCATCCCTTCAGACAGGATCAGAA
GAACTTAGATCATTATATAATACAATAGCAGTCCTCTATTGTGTGCATCAAAGGATAGATGTAAAAGACA
CCAAGGAAGCCTTAGATAAGATAGAGGAAGAGCAAAACAAAAGTAAGAAAAAGGCACAGCAAGCAGCAGC
TGACACAGGAAACAACAGCCAGGTCAGCCAAAATTAC
[693 nt withheld, positions 1018-1710]
GCTGAAGCAATGAGCCAAGTAACAAATCCAGCTACCATAATGATACAGAAAGGCAATTTTAGGAACCAAA
GAAAGACTGTTAAGTGTTTCAATTGTGGCAAAGAAGGGCACATAGCCAAAAATTGCAGGGCCCCTAGGAA
AAAGGGCTGTTGGAAATGTGGAAAGGAAGGACACCAAATGAAAGATTGTACTGAGAGACAGGCTAATTTT
TTAGGGAAGATCTGGCCTTCCCACAAGGGAAGGCCAGGGAATTTTCTTCAGAGCAGACCAGAGCCAACAG
CCCCACCAGAAGAGAGCTTCAGGTTTGGGGAAGAGACAACAACTCCCTCTCAGAAGCAGGAGCCGATAGA
CAAGGAACTGTATCCTTTAGCTTCCCTCAGATCACTCTTTGGCAGCGACCCCTCGTCACAATAAAGATAG
GGGGGCAATTAAAGGAAGCTCTATTAGATACAGGAGCAGATGATACAGTATTAGAAGAAATGAATTTGCC
AGGAAGATGGAAACCAAAAATGATAGGGGGAATTGGAGGTTTTATCAAAGTAAGACAGTATGATCAGATA
CTCATAGAAATCTGCGGACATAAAGCTATAGGTACAGTATTAGTAGGACCTACACCTGTCAACATAATTG
GAAGAAATCTGTTGACTCAGATTGGCTGCACTTTAAATTTTCCCATTAGTCCTATTGAGACTGTACCAGT
AAAATTAAAGCCAGGAATGGATGGCCCAAAAGTTAAACAATGGCCATTGACAGAAGAAAAAATAAAAGCA
TTAGTAGAAATTTGTACAGAAATGGAAAAGGAAGGAAAAATTTCAAAAATTGGGCCTGAAAATCCATACA
ATACTCCAGTATTTGCCATAAAGAAAAAAGACAGTACTAAATGGAGAAAATTAGTAGATTTCAGAGAACT
TAATAAGAGAACTCAAGATTTCTGGGAAGTTCAATTAGGAATACCACATCCTGCAGGGTTAAAACAGAAA
AAATCAGTAACAGTACTGGATGTGGGCGATGCATATTTTTCAGTTCCCTTAGATAAAGACTTCAGGAAGT
ATACTGCATTTACCATACCTAGTATAAACAATGAGACACCAGGGATTAGATATCAGTACAATGTGCTTCC
ACAGGGATGGAAAGGATCACCAGCAATATTCCAGTGTAGCATGACAAAAATCTTAGAGCCTTTTAGAAAA
CAAAATCCAGACATAGTCATCTATCAATACATGGATGATTTGTATGTAGGATCTGACTTAGAAATAGGGC
AGCATAGAACAAAAATAGAGGAACTGAGACAACATCTGTTGAGGTGGGGATTTACCACACCAGACAAAAA
ACATCAGAAAGAACCTCCATTCCTTTGGATGGGTTATGAACTCCATCCTGATAAATGGACAGTACAGCCT
ATAGTGCTGCCAGAAAAGGACAGCTGGACTGTCAATGACATACAGAAATTAGTGGGAAAATTGAATTGGG
CAAGTCAGATTTATGCAGGGATTAAAGTAAGGCAATTATGTAAACTTCTTAGGGGAACCAAAGCACTAAC
AGAAGTAGTACCACTAACAGAAGAAGCAGAGCTAGAACTGGCAGAAAACAGGGAGATTCTAAAAGAACCG
GTACATGGAGTGTATTATGACCCATCAAAAGACTTAATAGCAGAAATACAGAAGCAGGGGCAAGGCCAAT
GGACATATCAAATTTATCAAGAGCCATTTAAAAATCTGAAAACAGGAAAGTATGCAAGAATGAAGGGTGC
CCACACTAATGATGTGAAACAATTAACAGAGGCAGTACAAAAAATAGCCACAGAAAGCATAGTAATATGG
GGAAAGACTCCTAAATTTAAATTACCCATACAAAAGGAAACATGGGAAGCATGGTGGACAGAGTATTGGC
AAGCCACCTGGATTCCTGAGTGGGAGTTTGTCAATACCCCTCCCTTAGTGAAGTTATGGTACCAGTTAGA
GAAAGAACCCATAATAGGAGCAGAAACTTTCTATGTAGATGGGGCAGCCAATAGGGAAACTAAATTAGGA
AAAGCAGGATATGTAACTGACAGAGGAAGACAAAAAGTTGTCCCCCTAACGGACACAACAAATCAGAAGA
CTGAGTTACAAGCAATTCATCTAGCTTTGCAGGATTCGGGATTAGAAGTAAACATAGTGACAGACTCACA
ATATGCATTGGGAATCATTCAAGCACAACCAGATAAGAGTGAATCAGAGTTAGTCAGTCAAATAATAGAG
CAGTTAATAAAAAAGGAAAAAGTCTACCTGGCATGGGTACCAGCACACAAAGGAATTGGAGGAAATGAAC
AAGTAGATAAATTGGTCAGTGCTGGAATCAGGAAAGTACTATTTTTAGATGGAATAGATAAGGCCCAAGA
AGAACATGAGAAATATCACAGTAATTGGAGAGCAATGGCTAGTGATTTTAACCTACCACCTGTAGTAGCA
AAAGAAATAGTAGCCAGCTGTGATAAATGTCAGCTAAAAGGGGAAGCCATGCATGGACAAGTAGACTGTA
GCCCAGGAATATGGCAGCTAGATTGTACACATTTAGAAGGAAAAGTTATCTTGGTAGCAGTTCATGTAGC
CAGTGGATATATAGAAGCAGAAGTAATTCCAGCAGAGACAGGGCAAGAAACAGCATACTTCCTCTTAAAA
TTAGCAGGAAGATGGCCAGTAAAAACAGTACATACAGACAATGGCAGCAATTTCACCAGTACTACAGTTA
AGGCCGCCTGTTGGTGGGCGGGGATCAAGCAGGAATTTGGCATTCCCTACAATCCCCAAAGTCAAGGAGT
AATAGAATCTATGAATAAAGAATTAAAGAAAATTATAGGACAGGTAAGAGATCAGGCTGAACATCTTAAG
ACAGCAGTACAAATGGCAGTATTCATCCACAATTTTAAAAGAAAAGGGGGGATTGGGGGGTACAGTGCAG
GGGAAAGAATAGTAGACATAATAGCAACAGACATACAAACTAAAGAATTACAAAAACAAATTACAAAAAT
TCAAAATTTTCGGGTTTATTACAGGGACAGCAGAGATCCAGTTTGGAAAGGACCAGCAAAGCTCCTCTGG
AAAGGTGAAGGGGCAGTAGTAATACAAGATAATAGTGACATAAAAGTAGTGCCAAGAAGAAAAGCAAAGA
TCATCAGGGATTATGGAAAACAGATGGCAGGTGATGATTGTGTGGCAAGTAGACAGGATGAGGATTAACA
CATGGAAAAGATTAGTAAAACACCATATGTATATTTCAAGGAAAGCTAAGGACTGGTTTTATAGACATCA
CTATGAAAGTACTAATCCAAAAATAAGTTCAGAAGTACACATCCCACTAGGGGATGCTAAATTAGTAATA
ACAACATATTGGGGTCTGCATACAGGAGAAAGAGACTGGCATTTGGGTCAGGGAGTCTCCATAGAATGGA
GGAAAAAGAGATATAGCACACAAGTAGACCCTGACCTAGCAGACCAACTAATTCATCTGCACTATTTTGA
TTGTTTTTCAGAATCTGCTATAAGAAATACCATATTAGGACGTATAGTTAGTCCTAGGTGTGAATATCAA
GCAGGACATAACAAGGTAGGATCTCTACAGTACTTGGCACTAGCAGCATTAATAAAACCAAAACAGATAA
AGCCACCTTTGCCTAGTGTTAGGAAACTGACAGAGGACAGATGGAACAAGCCCCAGAAGACCAAGGGCCA
CAGAGGGAGCCATACAATGAATGGACACTAGAGCTTTTAGAGGAACTTAATTAAGAGTGAAGCTGTTAGA
CATTTTCCTAGGATATGGCTCCATAACTTAGGACAACATATCTATGAAACTTACGGGGATACTTGGGCAG
GAGTGGAAGCCATAATAAGAATTCTGCAACAACTGCTGTTTATCCATTTCAGAATTGGGTGTCGACATAG
CAGAATAGGCGTTACTCGACAGAGGAGAGCAAGAAATGGAGCCAGTAGATCCTAGACTAGAGCCCTGGAA
GCATCCAGGAAGTCAGCCTAAAACTGCTTGTACCAATTGCTATTGTAAAAAGTGTTGCTTTCATTGCCAA
GTTTGTTTCATGACAAAAGCCTTAGGCATCTCCTATGGCAGGAAGAAGCGGAGACAGCGACGAAGAGCTC
ATCAGAACAGTCAGACTCATCAAGCTTCTCTATCAAAGCAGTAAGTAGTACATGTAATGCAACCTATAAT
AGTAGCAATAGTAGCATTAGTAGTAGCAATAATAATAGCAATAGTTGTGTGGTCCATAGTAATCATAGAA
TATAGGAAAATATTAAGACAAAGAAAAATAGACAGGTTAATTGATAGACTAATAGAAAGAGCAGAAGACA
GTGGCAATGAGAGTGAAGGAGAAGTATCAGCACTTGTGGAGATGGGGGTGGAAATGGGGCACCATGCTCC
TTGGGATATTGATGATCTGTAGTGCTTAGTAAGGATGTTCATCAAATATTACTGGGCTGCTATTAACAAG
AGATGGTGGTAATAACAACAATGGGTCCGAGATCTTCAGACCTGGAGGAGGCGATATGAGGGACAATTGG
AGAAGTGAATTATATAAATATAAAGTAGTAAAAATTGAACCATTAGGAGTAGCACCCACCAAGGCAAAGA
GAAGAGTGGTGCAGAGAGAAAAAAGAGCAGTGGGAATAGGAGCTTTGTTCCTTGGGTTCTTGGGAGCAGC
AGGAAGCACTATGGGCGCAGCGTCAATGACGCTGACGGTACAGGCCAGACAATTATTGTCTGATATAGTG
CAGCAGCAGAACAATTTGCTGAGGGCTATTGAGGCGCAACAGCATCTGTTGCAACTCACAGTCTGGGGCA
TCAAACAGCTCCAGGCAAGAATCCTGGCTGTGGAAAGATACCTAAAGGATCAACAGCTCCTGGGGATTTG
GGGTTGCTCTGGAAAACTCATTTGCACCACTGCTGTGCCTTGGAATGCTAGTTGGAGTAATAAATCTCTG
GAACAGATTTGGAATAACATGACCTGGATGGAGTGGGACAGAGAAATTAACAATTACACAAGCTTAATAC
ACTCCTTAATTGAAGAATCGCAAAACCAGCAAGAAAAGAATGAACAAGAATTATTGGAATTAGATAAATG
GGCAAGTTTGTGGAATTGGTTTAACATAACAAATTGGCTGTGGTATATAAAATTATTCATAATGATAGTA
GGAGGCTTGGTAGGTTTAAGAATAGTTTTTGCTGTACTTTCTATAGTGAATAGAGTTAGGCAGGGATATT
CACCATTATCGTTTCAGACCCACCTCCCAATCCCGAGGGGACCCGACAGGCCCGAAGGAATAGAAGAAGA
AGGTGGAGAGAGAGACAGAGACAGATCCATTCGATTAGTGAACGGATCCTTAGCACTTATCTGGGACGAT
CTGCGGAGCCTGTGCCTCTTCAGCTACCACCGCTTGAGAGACTTACTCTTGATTGTAACGAGGATTGTGG
AACTTCTGGGACGCAGGGGGTGGGAAGCCCTCAAATATTGGTGGAATCTCCTACAATATTGGAGTCAGGA
GCTAAAGAATAGTGCTGTTAGCTTGCTCAATGCCACAGCCATAGCAGTAGCTGAGGGGACAGATAGGGTT
ATAGAAGTAGTACAAGGAGCTTGTAGAGCTATTCGCCACATACCTAGAAGAATAAGACAGGGCTTGGAAA
GGATTTTGCTATAAGATGGGTGGCGCGGCCGCTGATAGCACTGAGAACGTCATCAAGCCCTTCATGCGCT
TCAAGGTGCACATGGAGGGCTCCGTGAACGGCCACGAGTTCGAGATCGAGGGCGTGGGCGAGGGCAAGCC
CTACGAGGGCACCCAGACCGCCAAGCTGCAAGTGACCAAGGGCGGCCCCCTGCCCTTCGCCTGGGACATC
CTGTCCCCCCAGTTCTTCTACGGCTCCAAGGCGTACATCAAGCACCCCGCCGACATCCCCGACTACCTCA
AGCAGTCCTTCCCCGAGGGCTTCAAGTGGGAGCGCGTGATGAACTTCGAGGACGGCGGCGTGGTGACCGT
GACCCAGGACTCCTCTCTGCAGGACGGCACCCTCATCTACCACGTGAAGTTCATCGGCGTGAACTTCCCC
TCCGACGGCCCCGTAATGCAGAAGAAGACTCTGGGCTGGGAGCCCTCCACTGAGCGCAACTACCCCCGCG
ACGGCGTGCTGAAGGGCGAGAACCACATGGCGCTGAAGCTGAAGGGCGGCGGCCACTACCTGTGTGAGTT
CAAGTCCATCTACATGGCCAAGAAGCCCGTGAAGCTGCCCGGCTACCACTACGTGGACTACAAGCTCGAC
ATCACCTCCCACAACGAGGACTACACCGTGGTGGAGCAGTACGAGCGCGCCGAGGCCCGCCACCACCTGT
TCCAGTAGCCTGCAGACGGCCGCGGATCTGCGATCGCTCCGGTGCCCGTCAGTGGGCAGAGCGCACATCG
CCCACAGTCCCCGAGAAGTTGGGGGGAGGGGTCGGCAATTGAACCGGTGCCTAGAGAAGGTGGCGCGGGG
TAAACTGGGAAAGTGATGTCGTGTACTGGCTCCGCCTTTTTCCCGAGGGTGGGGGAGAACCGTATATAAG
TGCAGTAGTCGCCGTGAACGTTCTTTTTCGCAACGGGTTTGCCGCCAGAACACAGCTGAAGCTTCGAGGG
GCTCGCATCTCTCCTTCACGCGCCCGCCGCCCTACCTGAGGCCGCCATCCACGCCGGTTGAGTCGCGTTC
TGCCGCCTCCCGCCTGTGGTGCCTCCTGAACTGCGTCCGCCGTCTAGGTAAGTTTAAAGCTCAGGTCGAG
ACCGGGCCTTTGTCCGGCGCTCCCTTGGAGCCTACCTAGACTCAGCCGGCTCTCCACGCTTTGCCTGACC
CTGCTTGCTCAACTCTACGTCTTTGTTTCGTTTTCTGTTCTGCGCCGTTACAGATCCAAGCTGTGACCGG
CGCCTACGCTAGCGCTACCGGTCGTACGCGCCACCATGGCCCAGTCCAAGCACGGCCTGACCAAGGAGAT
GACCATGAAGTACCGCATGGAGGGCTGCGTGGACGGCCACAAGTTCGTGATCACCGGCGAGGGCATCGGC
TACCCCTTCAAGGGCAAGCAGGCCATCAACCTGTGCGTGGTGGAGGGCGGCCCCTTGCCCTTCGCCGAGG
ACATCTTGTCCGCCGCCTTCATGTACGGCAACCGCGTGTTCACCGAGTACCCCCAGGACATCGTCGACTA
CTTCAAGAACTCCTGCCCCGCCGGCTACACCTGGGACCGCTCCTTCCTGTTCGAGGACGGCGCCGTGTGC
ATCTGCAACGCCGACATCACCGTGAGCGTGGAGGAGAACTGCATGTACCACGAGTCCAAGTTCTACGGCG
TGAACTTCCCCGCCGACGGCCCCGTGATGAAGAAGATGACCGACAACTGGGAGCCCTCCTGCGAGAAGAT
CATCCCCGTGCCCAAGCAGGGCATCTTGAAGGGCGACGTGAGCATGTACCTGCTGCTGAAGGACGGTGGC
CGCTTGCGCTGCCAGTTCGACACCGTGTACAAGGCCAAGTCCGTGCCCCGCAAGATGCCCGACTGGCACT
TCATCCAGCACAAGCTGACCCGCGAGGACCGCAGCGACGCCAAGAACCAGAAGTGGCACCTGACCGAGCA
CGCCATCGCCTCCGGCTCCGCCTTGCCCGGAAGTGGGGCGACCAACTTCTCTTTGCTTAAACAGGCTGGT
GACGTTGAAGAGAATCCCGGGCCGATGGTGAGCAAGGGCGAGGAGCTGTTCACCGGGGTGGTGCCCATCC
TGGTCGAGCTGGACGGCGACGTAAACGGCCACAAGTTCAGCGTGTCCGGCGAGGGCGAGGGCGATGCCAC
CTACGGCAAGCTGACCCTGAAGTTCATCTGCACCACCGGCAAGCTGCCCGTGCCCTGGCCCACCCTCGTG
ACCACCCTGACCTACGGCGTGCAGTGCTTCAGCCGCTACCCCGACCACATGAAGCAGCACGACTTCTTCA
AGTCCGCCATGCCCGAAGGCTACGTCCAGGAGCGCACCATCTTCTTCAAGGACGACGGCAACTACAAGAC
CCGCGCCGAGGTGAAGTTCGAGGGCGACACCCTGGTGAACCGCATCGAGCTGAAGGGCATCGACTTCAAG
GAGGACGGCAACATCCTGGGGCACAAGCTGGAGTACAACTACAACAGCCACAACGTCTATATCATGGCCG
ACAAGCAGAAGAACGGCATCAAGGTGAACTTCAAGATCCGCCACAACATCGAGGACGGCAGCGTGCAGCT
CGCCGACCACTACCAGCAGAACACCCCCATCGGCGACGGCCCCGTGCTGCTGCCCGACAACCACTACCTG
AGCACCCAGTCCGCCCTGAGCAAAGACCCCAACGAGAAGCGCGATCACATGGTCCTGCTGGAGTTCGTGA
CCGCCGCCGGGATCACTCTCGGCATGGACGAGCTGTACAAGTAACTCGAGACCTAGAAAAACATGGAGCA
ATCACAAGTAGCAATACAGCAGCTAACAATGCTGCTTGTGCCTGGCTAGAAGCACAAGAGGAGGAAGAGG
TGGGTTTTCCAGTCACACCTCAGGTACCTTTAAGACCAATGACTTACAAGGCAGCTGTAGATCTTAGCCA
CTTTTTAAAAGAAAAGGGGGGACTGGAAGGGCTAATTCACTCCCAAAGAAGACAAGATATCCTTGATCTG
TGGATCTACCACACACAAGGCTACTTCCCTGATTGGCAGAACTACACACCAGGGCCAGGGGTCAGATATC
CACTGACCTTTGGATGGTGCTACAAGCTAGTACCAGTTGAGCCAGATAAGGTAGAAGAGGCCAATAAAGG
AGAGAACACCAGCTTGTTACACCCTGTGAGCCTGCATGGAATGGATGACCCTGAGAGAGAAGTGTTAGAG
TGGAGGTTTGACAGCCGCCTAGCATTTCATCACGTGGCCCGAGAGCTGCATCCGGAGTACTTCAAGAACT
GCTGACATCGAGCTTGCTACAAGGGACTTTCCGCTGGGGACTTTCCAGGGAGGCGTGGCCTGGGCGGGAC
TGGGGAGTGGCGAGCCCTCAGATGCTGCATATAAGCAGCTGCTTTTTGCCTGTACTGGGTCTCTCTGGTT
AGACCAGATCTGAGCCTGGGAGCTCTCTGGCTAACTAGGGAACCCACTGCTTAAGCCTCAATAAAGCTTG
CCTTGAGTGCTTCAAGTAGTGTGTGCCCGTCTGTTGTGTGACTCTGGTAACTAGAGATCCCTCAGACCCT
TTTAGTCAGTGTGGAAAATCTCTAGCACCCAGGAGGTAGAGGTTGCAGTGAGCCAAGATCGCGCCACTGC
ATTCCAGCCTGGGCAAGAAAACAAGACTGTCTAAAATAATAATAATAAGTTAAGGGTATTAAATATATTT
ATACATGGAGGTCATAAAAATATATATATTTGGGCTGGGCGCAGTGGCTCACACCTGCGCCCGGCCCTTT
GGGAGGCCGAGGCAGGTGGATCACCTGAGTTTGGGAGTTCCAGACCAGCCTGACCAACATGGAGAAACCC
CTTCTCTGTGTATTTTTAGTAGATTTTATTTTATGTGTATTTTATTCACAGGTATTTCTGGAAAACTGAA
ACTGTTTTTCCTCTACTCTGATACCACAAGAATCATCAGCACAGAGGAAGACTTCTGTGATCAAATGTGG
TGGGAGAGGGAGGTTTTCACCAGCACATGAGCAGTCAGTTCTGCCGCAGACTCGGCGGGTGTCCTTCGGT
TCAGTTCCAACACCGCCTGCCTGGAGAGAGGTCAGACCACAGGGTGAGGGCTCAGTCCCCAAGACATAAA
CACCCAAGACATAAACACCCAACAGGTCCACCCCGCCTGCTGCCCAGGCAGAGCCGATTCACCAAGACGG
GAATTAGGATAGAGAAAGAGTAAGTCACACAGAGCCGGCTGTGCGGGAGAACGGAGTTCTATTATGACTC
AAATCAGTCTCCCCAAGCATTCGGGGATCAGAGTTTTTAAGGATAACTTAGTGTGTAGGGGGCCAGTGAG
TTGGAGATGAAAGCGTAGGGAGTCGAAGGTGTCCTTTTGCGCCGAGTCAGTTCCTGGGTGGGGGCCACAA
GATCGGATGAGCCAGTTTATCAATCCGGGGGTGCCAGCTGATCCATGGAGTGCAGGGTCTGCAAAATATC
TCAAGCACTGATTGATCTTAGGTTTTACAATAGTGATGTTACCCCAGGAACAATTTGGGGAAGGTCAGAA
TCTTGTAGCCTGTAGCTGCATGACTCCTAAACCATAATTTCTTTTTTGTTTTTTTTTTTTTATTTTTGAG
ACAGGGTCTCACTCTGTCACCTAGGCTGGAGTGCAGTGGTGCAATCACAGCTCACTGCAGCCTCAACGTC
GTAAGCTCAAGCGATCCTCCCACCTCAGCCTGCCTGGTAGCTGAGACTACAAGCGACGCCCCAGTTAATT
TTTGTATTTTTGGTAGAGGCAGCGTTTTGCCGTGTGGCCCTGGCTGGTCTCGAACTCCTGGGCTCAAGTG
ATCCAGCCTCAGCCTCCCAAAGTGCTGGGACAACCGGGGCCAGTCACTGCACCTGGCCCTAAACCATAAT
TTCTAATCTTTTGGCTAATTTGTTAGTCCTACAAAGGCAGTCTAGTCCCCAGGCAAAAAGGGGGTTTGTT
TCGGGAAAGGGCTGTTACTGTCTTTGTTTCAAACTATAAACTAAGTTCCTCCTAAACTTAGTTCGGCCTA
CACCCAGGAATGAACAAGGAGAGCTTGGAGGTTAGAAGCACGATGGAATTGGTTAGGTCAGATCTCTTTC
ACTGTCTGAGTTATAATTTTGCAATGGTGGTTCAAAGACTGCCCGCTTCTGACACCAGTCGCTGCATTAA
TGAATCGGCCAACGCGCGGGGAGAGGCGGTTTGCGTATTGGGCGCTCTTCCGCTTCCTCGCTCACTGACT
CGCTGCGCTCGGTCGTTCGGCTGCGGCGAGCGGTATCAGCTCACTCAAAGGCGGTAATACGGTTATCCAC
AGAATCAGGGGATAACGCAGGAAAGAACATGTGAGCAAAAGGCCAGCAAAAGGCCAGGAACCGTAAAAAG
GCCGCGTTGCTGGCGTTTTTCCATAGGCTCCGCCCCCCTGACGAGCATCACAAAAATCGACGCTCAAGTC
AGAGGTGGCGAAACCCGACAGGACTATAAAGATACCAGGCGTTTCCCCCTGGAAGCTCCCTCGTGCGCTC
TCCTGTTCCGACCCTGCCGCTTACCGGATACCTGTCCGCCTTTCTCCCTTCGGGAAGCGTGGCGCTTTCT
CATAGCTCACGCTGTAGGTATCTCAGTTCGGTGTAGGTCGTTCGCTCCAAGCTGGGCTGTGTGCACGAAC
CCCCCGTTCAGCCCGACCGCTGCGCCTTATCCGGTAACTATCGTCTTGAGTCCAACCCGGTAAGACACGA
CTTATCGCCACTGGCAGCAGCCACTGGTAACAGGATTAGCAGAGCGAGGTATGTAGGCGGTGCTACAGAG
TTCTTGAAGTGGTGGCCTAACTACGGCTACACTAGAAGAACAGTATTTGGTATCTGCGCTCTGCTGAAGC
CAGTTACCTTCGGAAAAAGAGTTGGTAGCTCTTGATCCGGCAAACAAACCACCGCTGGTAGCGGTGGTTT
TTTTGTTTGCAAGCAGCAGATTACGCGCAGAAAAAAAGGATCTCAAGAAGATCCTTTGATCTTTTCTACG
GGGTCTGACGCTCAGTGGAACGAAAACTCACGTTAAGGGATTTTGGTCATGAGATTATCAAAAAGGATCT
TCACCTAGATCCTTTTAAATTAAAAATGAAGTTTTAAATCAATCTAAAGTATATATGAGTAAACTTGGTC
TGACAGTTACCAATGCTTAATCAGTGAGGCACCTATCTCAGCGATCTGTCTATTTCGTTCATCCATAGTT
GCCTGACTCCCCGTCGTGTAGATAACTACGATACGGGAGGGCTTACCATCTGGCCCCAGTGCTGCAATGA
TACCGCGAGACCCACGCTCACCGGCTCCAGATTTATCAGCAATAAACCAGCCAGCCGGAAGGGCCGAGCG
CAGAAGTGGTCCTGCAACTTTATCCGCCTCCATCCAGTCTATTAATTGTTGCCGGGAAGCTAGAGTAAGT
AGTTCGCCAGTTAATAGTTTGCGCAACGTTGTTGCCATTGCTACAGGCATCGTGGTGTCACGCTCGTCGT
TTGGTATGGCTTCATTCAGCTCCGGTTCCCAACGATCAAGGCGAGTTACATGATCCCCCATGTTGTGCAA
AAAAGCGGTTAGCTCCTTCGGTCCTCCGATCGTTGTCAGAAGTAAGTTGGCCGCAGTGTTATCACTCATG
GTTATGGCAGCACTGCATAATTCTCTTACTGTCATGCCATCCGTAAGATGCTTTTCTGTGACTGGTGAGT
ACTCAACCAAGTCATTCTGAGAATAGTGTATGCGGCGACCGAGTTGCTCTTGCCCGGCGTCAATACGGGA
TAATACCGCGCCACATAGCAGAACTTTAAAAGTGCTCATCATTGGAAAACGTTCTTCGGGGCGAAAACTC
TCAAGGATCTTACCGCTGTTGAGATCCAGTTCGATGTAACCCACTCGTGCACCCAACTGATCTTCAGCAT
CTTTTACTTTCACCAGCGTTTCTGGGTGAGCAAAAACAGGAAGGCAAAATGCCGCAAAAAAGGGAATAAG
GGCGACACGGAAATGTTGAATACTCATACTCTTCCTTTTTCAATATTATTGAAGCATTTATCAGGGTTAT
TGTCTCATGAGCGGATACATATTTGAATGTATTTAGAAAAATAAACAAATAGGGGTTCCGCGCACATTTC
CCCGAAAAGTGCCACCTGACGTCTAAGAAACCATTATTATCATGACATTAACCTATAAAAATAGGCGTAT
CACGAGGCCCTTTCGTCTCGCGCGTTTCGGTGATGACGGTGAAAACCTCTGACACATGCAGCTCCCGGAG
ACGGTCACAGCTTGTCTGTAAGCGGATGCCGGGAGCAGACAAGCCCGTCAGGGCGCGTCAGCGGGTGTTG
GCGGGTGTCGGGGCTGGCTTAACTATGCGGCATCAGAGCAGATTGTACTGAGAGTGCACCATATGCGGTG
TGAAATACCGCACAGATGCGTAAGGAGAAAATACCGCATCAGGCGCCATTCGCCATTCAGGCTGCGCAAC
TGTTGGGAAGGGCGATCGGTGCGGGCCTCTTCGCTATTACGCCAGGGGAGGCAGAGATTGCAGTAAGCTG
AGATCGCAGCACTGCACTCCAGCCTGGGCGACAGAGTAAGACTCTGTCTCAAAAATAAAATAAATAAATC
AATCAGATATTCCAATCTTTTCCTTTATTTATTTATTTATTTTCTATTTTGGAAACACAGTCCTTCCTTA
TTCCAGAATTACACATATATTCTATTTTTCTTTATATGCTCCAGTTTTTTTTAGACCTTCACCTGAAATG
TGTGTATACAAAATCTAGGCCAGTCCAGCAGAGCCTAAAGGTAAAAAATAAAATAATAAAAAATAAATAA
AATCTAGCTCACTCCTTCACATCAAAATGGAGATACAGCTGTTAGCATTAAATACCAAATAACCCATCTT
GTCCTCAATAATTTTAAGCGCCTCTCTCCACCACATCTAACTCCTGTCAAAGGCATGTGCCCCTTCCGGG
CGCTCTGCTGTGCTGCCAACCAACTGGCATGTGGACTCTGCAGGGTCCCTAACTGCCAAGCCCCACAGTG
TGCCCTGAGGCTGCCCCTTCCTTCTAGCGGCTGCCCCCACTCGGCTTTGCTTTCCCTAGTTTCAGTTACT
TGCGTTCAGCCAAGGTCTGAAACTAGGTGCGCACAGAGCGGTAAGACTGCGAGAGAAAGAGACCAGCTTT
ACAGGGGGTTTATCACAGTGCACCCTGACAGTCGTCAGCCTCACAGGGGGTTTATCACATTGCACCCTGA
CAGTCGTCAGCCTCACAGGGGGTTTATCACAGTGCACCCTTACAATCATTCCATTTGATTCACAATTTTT
TTAGTCTCTACTGTGCCTAACTTGTAAGTTAAATTTGATCAGAGGTGTGTTCCCAGAGGGGAAAACAGTA
TATACAGGGTTCAGTACTATCGCATTTCAGGCCTCCACCTGGGTCTTGGAATGTGTCCCCCGAGGGGTGA
TGACTACCTCAGTTGGATCTCCACAGGTCACAGTGACACAAGATAACCAAGACACCTCCCAAGGCTACCA
CAATGGGCCGCCCTCCACGTGCACATGGCCGGAGGAACTGCCATGTCGGAGGTGCAAGCACACCTGCGCA
TCAGAGTCCTTGGTGTGGAGGGAGGGACCAGCGCAGCTTCCAGCCATCCACCTGATGAACAGAACCTAGG
GAAAGCCCCAGTTCTACTTACACCAGGAAAGGCTGGAAGGGCTAATTTGGTCCCAAAAAAGACAAGAGAT
CCTTGATCTGTGGATCTACCACACACAAGGCTACTTCCCTGATTGGCAGAACTACACACCAGGGCCAGGG
ATCAGATATCCACTGACCTTTGGATGGTGCTTCAAGTTAGTACCAGTTGAACCAGAGCAAG
